Addgene plasmid #215865: pSuperCRISPR-sgRNA-RL661-TTTA
Purpose: This plasmid encodes sgRNA that target Renilla luciferase with stretch sequence
Depositing lab: Kumiko Ui-Tei. Depositing organization: The University of Tokyo. Publication: Enhancement of single guide RNA transcription for efficient CRISPR/Cas-based genomic engineering. Ui-Tei K, Maruyama S, Nakano Y. Genome. 2017 Jun;60(6):537-545. doi: 10.1139/gen-2016-0127. Epub 2017 Jan 26. PubMed 28177825.
Backbone
  Vector backbone: pSuper
  Vector type: Mammalian Expression, Retroviral
Growth in bacteria
  Bacterial resistance: Ampicillin, 100 μg/mL
  Growth temperature: 37°C
  Growth strain: NEB Stable
  Copy number: High Copy
Gene/Insert
  Gene/Insert name: sgRNA-RL661 with TTTA stretch
  gRNA/shRNA sequence: Unspecified
  Species: Other
  Cloning method: Restriction Enzyme; 5′ cloning site Unknown (unknown if destroyed)
Terms and licenses: Academic/Nonprofit Terms; Industry Terms: Not Available to Industry
How to cite: pSuperCRISPR-sgRNA-RL661-TTTA was a gift from Kumiko Ui-Tei (Addgene plasmid # 215865 ; http://n2t.net/addgene:215865 ; RRID:Addgene_215865)
