[The description below was written by a language model from this plasmid's Addgene catalogue record and pLannotate feature annotations shown in this document.]
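Description:
pSuperCRISPR-sgRNA-RL661-TTTA is a 6.4 kb mammalian expression and retroviral plasmid built on the pSuper backbone, designed to express a single guide RNA directed against Renilla luciferase. It is propagated in E. coli through a high-copy ColE1/pUC-type origin and selected with ampicillin via the β-lactamase gene. Short annotated fragments of lacI, rop, bom, lacZα, the tetracycline resistance gene and env are remnants of the vector's construction history and are not functional units.

The retroviral portion is framed by a murine embryonic stem cell virus 5' LTR and a self-inactivating, U3-deleted Moloney murine leukemia virus 3' LTR. An MESV Ψ packaging signal and a truncated gag segment lacking its start codon lie downstream of the 5' LTR, allowing the genomic transcript to be packaged when viral proteins are supplied in trans. Between the LTRs, a human H1 RNA polymerase III promoter drives the guide sequence fused to the Streptococcus pyogenes Cas9 gRNA scaffold. This cassette lies in the reverse orientation relative to the viral transcript. An adjacent mouse PGK promoter drives puromycin N-acetyltransferase in the forward orientation, so transfected or transduced cells can be selected with puromycin. No Cas9 gene is annotated, so the nuclease must come from another source.

The record does not give the guide sequence, and it does not explain "RL661" or where the "TTTA stretch" sits. Because runs of thymidines act as Pol III termination signals, the name and the associated study on enhancing sgRNA transcription suggest a variant in which such a stretch has been altered, but the record does not confirm this. The plasmid appears intended for comparing sgRNA expression and CRISPR/Cas9 activity using a Renilla luciferase target.
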