Features (pLannotate 1.2.2; 22 found; start..end, strand, type, name):
    579..920     +  misc_feature   MESV Ψ: packaging signal of murine embryonic stem cell virus
    987..1403    +  CDS            gag (truncated): truncated Moloney murine leukemia virus (MMLV) gag gene lacking the start codon
   1420..1446    -  misc_feature   MCS (fragment): pBluescript multiple cloning site
   1453..1528    -  misc_RNA       gRNA scaffold: guide RNA scaffold for the Streptococcus pyogenes CRISPR/Cas9 system
   1557..1771    -  promoter       H1 promoter: human H1 RNA promoter
   1782..2281    +  promoter       PGK promoter: mouse phosphoglycerate kinase 1 promoter
   2306..2905    +  CDS            PuroR: puromycin N-acetyltransferase; pac from Streptomyces alboniger; confers resistance to puromycin
   3004..3038    +  LTR            3' LTR (ΔU3) (fragment): self-inactivating 3' long terminal repeat (LTR) from Moloney murine leukemia virus
   3035..3329    +  LTR            3' LTR (ΔU3) (fragment): self-inactivating 3' long terminal repeat (LTR) from Moloney murine leukemia virus
   3491..3507    -  protein_bind   lac operator: The lac repressor binds to the lac operator to inhibit transcription in E. coli. This inhibition can be relieved by adding lactose or isopropyl-β-D-thiogalactopyranoside (IPTG). lac repressor encoded by lacI
   3515..3545    -  promoter       lac promoter: promoter for the E. coli lac operon
   3560..3581    -  protein_bind   CAP binding site: CAP binding activates transcription in the presence of cAMP. E. coli catabolite activator protein
   3594..3686    -  CDS            lacI (fragment): lac repressor; lacI; The lac repressor binds to the lac operator to inhibit transcription in E. coli. This inhibition can be relieved by adding lactose or isopropyl-β-D-thiogalactopyranoside (IPTG).
   3869..4457    -  rep_origin     ori: high-copy-number ColE1/pMB1/pBR322/pUC origin of replication
   4628..5488    -  CDS            AmpR: β-lactamase; bla; confers resistance to ampicillin, carbenicillin, and related antibiotics
   5489..5593    -  promoter       AmpR promoter: bla
   5688..5723    +  CDS            rop (fragment): Rop protein, which maintains plasmids at low copy number; rop
   5825..5924    +  misc_feature   bom (fragment): basis of mobility region from pBR322
   5930..6079    -  CDS            lacZα (fragment): LacZα fragment of β-galactosidase; lacZ fragment
   6079..6280    -  CDS            TcR (fragment): tetracycline efflux protein; tet; confers resistance to tetracycline
   6281..6379    +  CDS            env (fragment): murine leukemia virus gPr80 envelope polyprotein precursor; env; proteolytically cleaved into gp70SU and p15TM subunits
   6421..515     +  LTR            5' LTR (across the origin): 5' long terminal repeat from murine embryonic stem cell virus
>Addgene plasmid #215865 | pSuperCRISPR-sgRNA-RL661-TTTA | addgene full sequence | sequence record 431657 | Addgene NGS Result
TGAAAGACCCCACCTGTAGGTTTGGCAAGCTAGCTTAAGTAACGCCATTTTGCAAGGCATGGAAAATACA
TAACTGAGAATAGAGAAGTTCAGATCAAGGTTAGGAACAGAGAGACAGCAGAATATGGGCCAAACAGGAT
ATCTGTGGTAAGCAGTTCCTGCCCCGGCTCAGGGCCAAGAACAGATGGTCCCCAGATGCGGTCCCGCCCT
CAGCAGTTTCTAGAGAACCATCAGATGTTTCCAGGGTGCCCCAAGGACCTGAAATGACCCTGTGCCTTAT
TTGAACTAACCAATCAGTTCGCTTCTCGCTTCTGTTCGCGCGCTTCTGCTCCCCGAGCTCAATAAAAGAG
CCCACAACCCCTCACTCGGCGCGCCAGTCCTCCGATAGACTGCGTCGCCCGGGTACCCGTATTCCCAATA
AAGCCTCTTGCTGTTTGCATCCGAATCGTGGACTCGCTGATCCTTGGGAGGGTCTCCTCAGATTGATTGA
CTGCCCACCTCGGGGGTCTTTCATTTGGAGGTTCCACCGAGATTTGGAGACCCCTGCCCAGGGACCACCG
ACCCCCCCGCCGGGAGGTAAGCTGGCCAGCGGTCGTTTCGTGTCTGTCTCTGTCTTTGTGCGTGTTTGTG
CCGGCATCTAATGTTTGCGCCTGCGTCTGTACTAGTTAGCTAACTAGCTCTGTATCTGGCGGACCCGTGG
TGGAACTGACGAGTTCTGAACACCCGGCCGCAACCCTGGGAGACGTCCCAGGGACTTTGGGGGCCGTTTT
TGTGGCCCGACCTGAGGAAGGGAGTCGATGTGGAATCCGACCCCGTCAGGATATGTGGTTCTGGTAGGAG
ACGAGAACCTAAAACAGTTCCCGCCTCCGTCTGAATTTTTGCTTTCGGTTTGGAACCGAAGCCGCGCGTC
TTGTCTGCTGCAGCGCTGCAGCATCGTTCTGTGTTGTCTCTGTCTGACTGTGTTTCTGTATTTGTCTGAA
AATTAGGGCCAGACTGTTACCACTCCCTTAAGTTTGACCTTAGGTCACTGGAAAGATGTCGAGCGGATCG
CTCACAACCAGTCGGTAGATGTCAAGAAGAGACGTTGGGTTACCTTCTGCTCTGCAGAATGGCCAACCTT
TAACGTCGGATGGCCGCGAGACGGCACCTTTAACCGAGACCTCATCACCCAGGTTAAGATCAAGGTCTTT
TCACCTGGCCCGCATGGACACCCAGACCAGGTCCCCTACATCGTGACCTGGGAAGCCTTGGCTTTTGACC
CCCCTCCCTGGGTCAAGCCCTTTGTACACCCTAAGCCTCCGCCTCCTCTTCCTCCATCCGCCCCGTCTCT
CCCCCTTGAACCTCCTCGTTCGACCCCGCCTCGATCCTCCCTTTATCCAGCCCTCACTCCTTCTCTAGGC
GCCGGAATTAGATCGATCTCTCGAGGTCGACGGTATCGATAAGCTTAAAAAAGCACCGACTCGGTGCCAC
TTTTTCAAGTTGATAACGGACTAGCCTTATTTTAACTTGCTATTTCTAGCTCTAAAACTTAACGAGAGGG
ATCTCGCGCGGGATCTGTGGTCTCATACAGAACTTATAAGATTCCCAAATCCAAAGACATTTCACGTTTA
TGGTGATTTCCCAGAACACATAGCGACATGCAAATATTGCAGGGCGCCACTCCCCTGTCCCTCACAGCCA
TCTTCCTGCCAGGGCGCACGCGCGCTGGGTGTTCCCGCCTAGTGACACTGGGCCCGCGATTCCTTGGAGC
GGGTTGATGACGTCAGCGTTCGAATTCTACCGGGTAGGGGAGGCGCTTTTCCCAAGGCAGTCTGGAGCAT
GCGCTTTAGCAGCCCCGCTGGGCACTTGGCGCTACACAAGTGGCCTCTGGCCTCGCACACATTCCACATC
CACCGGTAGGCGCCAACCGGCTCCGTTCTTTGGTGGCCCCTTCGCGCCACCTTCTACTCCTCCCCTAGTC
AGGAAGTTCCCCCCCGCCCCGCAGCTCGCGTCGTGCAGGACGTGACAAATGGAAGTAGCACGTCTCACTA
GTCTCGTGCAGATGGACAGCACCGCTGAGCAATGGAAGCGGGTAGGCCTTTGGGGCAGCGGCCAATAGCA
GCTTTGCTCCTTCGCTTTCTGGGCTCAGAGGCTGGGAAGGGGTGGGTCCGGGGGCGGGCTCAGGGGCGGG
CTCAGGGGCGGGGCGGGCGCCCGAAGGTCCTCCGGAGGCCCGGCATTCTGCACGCTTCAAAAGCGCACGT
CTGCCGCGCTGTTCTCCTCTTCCTCATCTCCGGGCCTTTCGACCTGCAGCCCAAGCTAGCTTACCATGAC
CGAGTACAAGCCCACGGTGCGCCTCGCCACCCGCGACGACGTCCCCAGGGCCGTACGCACCCTCGCCGCC
GCGTTCGCCGACTACCCCGCCACGCGCCACACCGTCGATCCGGACCGCCACATCGAGCGGGTCACCGAGC
TGCAAGAACTCTTCCTCACGCGCGTCGGGCTCGACATCGGCAAGGTGTGGGTCGCGGACGACGGCGCCGC
GGTGGCGGTCTGGACCACGCCGGAGAGCGTCGAAGCGGGGGCGGTGTTCGCCGAGATCGGCCCGCGCATG
GCCGAGTTGAGCGGTTCCCGGCTGGCCGCGCAGCAACAGATGGAAGGCCTCCTGGCGCCGCACCGGCCCA
AGGAGCCCGCGTGGTTCCTGGCCACCGTCGGCGTCTCGCCCGACCACCAGGGCAAGGGTCTGGGCAGCGC
CGTCGTGCTCCCCGGAGTGGAGGCGGCCGAGCGCGCCGGGGTGCCCGCCTTCCTGGAGACCTCCGCGCCC
CGCAACCTCCCCTTCTACGAGCGGCTCGGCTTCACCGTCACCGCCGACGTCGAGGTGCCCGAAGGACCGC
GCACCTGGTGCATGACCCGCAAGCCCGGTGCCTGACGCCCGCCCCACGACCCGCAGCGCCCGACCGAAAG
GAGCGCACGACCCCATGCATCGATAAAATAAAAGATTTTATTTAGTCTCCAGAAAAAGGGGGGAATGAAA
GACCCCACCTGTAGGTTTGGCAAGCTAGAGAACCATCAGATGTTTCCAGGGTGCCCCAAGGACCTGAAAT
GACCCTGTGCCTTATTTGAACTAACCAATCAGTTCGCTTCTCGCTTCTGTTCGCGCGCTTCTGCTCCCCG
AGCTCAATAAAAGAGCCCACAACCCCTCACTCGGCGCGCCAGTCCTCCGATAGACTGCGTCGCCCGGGTA
CCCGTGTATCCAATAAACCCTCTTGCAGTTGCATCCGACTTGTGGTCTCGCTGTTCCTTGGGAGGGTCTC
CTCTGAGTGATTGACTACCCGTCAGCGGGGGTCTTTCATGGGTAACAGTTTCTTGAAGTTGGAGAACAAC
ATTCTGAGGGTAGGAGTCGAATATTAAGTAATCCTGACTCAATTAGCCACTGTTTTGAATCCACATACTC
CAATACTCCTGAAATAGTTCATTATGGACAGCGCAGAAAGAGCTGGGGAGAATTGTGAAATTGTTATCCG
CTCACAATTCCACACAACATACGAGCCGGAAGCATAAAGTGTAAAGCCTGGGGTGCCTAATGAGTGAGCT
AACTCACATTAATTGCGTTGCGCTCACTGCCCGCTTTCCAGTCGGGAAACCTGTCGTGCCAGCTGCATTA
ATGAATCGGCCAACGCGCGGGGAGAGGCGGTTTGCGTATTGGGCGCTCTTCCGCTTCCTCGCTCACTGAC
TCGCTGCGCTCGGTCGTTCGGCTGCGGCGAGCGGTATCAGCTCACTCAAAGGCGGTAATACGGTTATCCA
CAGAATCAGGGGATAACGCAGGAAAGAACATGTGAGCAAAAGGCCAGCAAAAGGCCAGGAACCGTAAAAA
GGCCGCGTTGCTGGCGTTTTTCCATAGGCTCCGCCCCCCTGACGAGCATCACAAAAATCGACGCTCAAGT
CAGAGGTGGCGAAACCCGACAGGACTATAAAGATACCAGGCGTTTCCCCCTGGAAGCTCCCTCGTGCGCT
CTCCTGTTCCGACCCTGCCGCTTACCGGATACCTGTCCGCCTTTCTCCCTTCGGGAAGCGTGGCGCTTTC
TCATAGCTCACGCTGTAGGTATCTCAGTTCGGTGTAGGTCGTTCGCTCCAAGCTGGGCTGTGTGCACGAA
CCCCCCGTTCAGCCCGACCGCTGCGCCTTATCCGGTAACTATCGTCTTGAGTCCAACCCGGTAAGACACG
ACTTATCGCCACTGGCAGCAGCCACTGGTAACAGGATTAGCAGAGCGAGGTATGTAGGCGGTGCTACAGA
GTTCTTGAAGTGGTGGCCTAACTACGGCTACACTAGAAGAACAGTATTTGGTATCTGCGCTCTGCTGAAG
CCAGTTACCTTCGGAAAAAGAGTTGGTAGCTCTTGATCCGGCAAACAAACCACCGCTGGTAGCGGTGGTT
TTTTTGTTTGCAAGCAGCAGATTACGCGCAGAAAAAAAGGATCTCAAGAAGATCCTTTGATCTTTTCTAC
GGGGTCTGACGCTCAGTGGAACGAAAACTCACGTTAAGGGATTTTGGTCATGAGATTATCAAAAAGGATC
TTCACCTAGATCCTTTTAAATTAAAAATGAAGTTTTAAATCAATCTAAAGTATATATGAGTAAACTTGGT
CTGACAGTTACCAATGCTTAATCAGTGAGGCACCTATCTCAGCGATCTGTCTATTTCGTTCATCCATAGT
TGCCTGACTCCCCGTCGTGTAGATAACTACGATACGGGAGGGCTTACCATCTGGCCCCAGTGCTGCAATG
ATACCGCGAGACCCACGCTCACCGGCTCCAGATTTATCAGCAATAAACCAGCCAGCCGGAAGGGCCGAGC
GCAGAAGTGGTCCTGCAACTTTATCCGCCTCCATCCAGTCTATTAATTGTTGCCGGGAAGCTAGAGTAAG
TAGTTCGCCAGTTAATAGTTTGCGCAACGTTGTTGCCATTGCTACAGGCATCGTGGTGTCACGCTCGTCG
TTTGGTATGGCTTCATTCAGCTCCGGTTCCCAACGATCAAGGCGAGTTACATGATCCCCCATGTTGTGCA
AAAAAGCGGTTAGCTCCTTCGGTCCTCCGATCGTTGTCAGAAGTAAGTTGGCCGCAGTGTTATCACTCAT
GGTTATGGCAGCACTGCATAATTCTCTTACTGTCATGCCATCCGTAAGATGCTTTTCTGTGACTGGTGAG
TACTCAACCAAGTCATTCTGAGAATAGTGTATGCGGCGACCGAGTTGCTCTTGCCCGGCGTCAATACGGG
ATAATACCGCGCCACATAGCAGAACTTTAAAAGTGCTCATCATTGGAAAACGTTCTTCGGGGCGAAAACT
CTCAAGGATCTTACCGCTGTTGAGATCCAGTTCGATGTAACCCACTCGTGCACCCAACTGATCTTCAGCA
TCTTTTACTTTCACCAGCGTTTCTGGGTGAGCAAAAACAGGAAGGCAAAATGCCGCAAAAAAGGGAATAA
GGGCGACACGGAAATGTTGAATACTCATACTCTTCCTTTTTCAATATTATTGAAGCATTTATCAGGGTTA
TTGTCTCATGAGCGGATACATATTTGAATGTATTTAGAAAAATAAACAAATAGGGGTTCCGCGCACATTT
CCCCGAAAAGTGCCACCTGACGTCTAAGAAACCATTATTATCATGACATTAACCTATAAAAATAGGCGTA
TCACGAGGCCCTTTCGTCTCGCGCGTTTCGGTGATGACGGTGAAAACCTCTGACACATGCAGCTCCCGGA
GACGGTCACAGCTTGTCTGTAAGCGGATGCCGGGAGCAGACAAGCCCGTCAGGGCGCGTCAGCGGGTGTT
GGCGGGTGTCGGGGCTGGCTTAACTATGCGGCATCAGAGCAGATTGTACTGAGAGTGCACCATATGCGGT
GTGAAATACCGCACAGATGCGTAAGGAGAAAATACCGCATCAGGCGCCATTCGCCATTCAGGCTGCGCAA
CTGTTGGGAAGGGCGATCGGTGCGGGCCTCTTCGCTATTACGCCAGCTGGCGAAAGGGGGATGTGCTGCA
AGGCGATTAAGTTGGGTAACGCCAGGGTTTTCCCAGTCACGACGTTGTAAAACGACGGCGCAAGGAATGG
TGCATGCAAGGAGATGGCGCCCAACAGTCCCCCGGCCACGGGGCCTGCCACCATACCCACGCCGAAACAA
GCGCTCATGAGCCCGAAGTGGCGAGCCCGATCTTCCCCATCGGTGATGTCGGCGATATAGGCGCCAGCAA
CCGCACCTGTGGCGCCGGTGATGCCGGCCACGATGCGTCCGGCGTAGAGGCGATTAGTCCAATTTGTTAA
AGACAGGATATCAGTGGTCCAGGCTCTAGTTTTGACTCAACAATATCACCAGCTGAAGCCTATAGAGTAC
GAGCCATAGATAAAATAAAAGATTTTATTTAGTCTCCAGAAAAAGGGGGGAA
